>Addgene plasmid #202896 | Salsa-BC55-P1E7 | addgene full sequence | sequence record 413438 | Addgene NGS Result
AGCGCCCAATACGCAAACCGCCTCTCCCCGCGCGTTGGCCGATTCATTAATGCAGTCGAGGGATCTCCAT
AAGAGAAGAGGGACAGCTATGACTGGGAGTAGTCAGGAGAGGAGGAAAAATCTGGCTAGTAAAACATGTA
AGGAAAATTTTAGGGATGTTAAAGAAAAAAATAACACAAAACAAAATATAAAAAAAATCTAACCTCAAGT
CAAGGCTTTTCTATGGAATAAGGAATGGACAGCAGGGGGCTGTTTCATATACTGATGACCTCTTTATAGC
CAACCTTTGTTCATGGCAGCCAGCATATGGGCATATGTTGCCAAACTCTAAACCAAATACTCATTCTGAT
GTTTTAAATGATTTGCCCTCCCATATGTCCTTCCGAGTGAGAGACACAAAAAATTCCAACACACTATTGC
AATGAAAATAAATTTCCTTTATTAGCCAGAAGTCAGATGCTCAAGGGGCTTCATGATGTCCCCATAATTT
TTGGCAGAGGGAAAAAGATCGATCTCAGTGGTATTTGTGAGCCAGGGCATTGGCCACACCAGCCACCACC
TTCTGATAGGCAGCCTGCACCTGAGGAGTGAATTCTTTGCCAAAATGATGAGACAGCACAACAACCAGCA
CGTTGCCCAGGAGCTGTAGGAAAGAGAAGAAGGCATGAACATGGTTAGCAGAGGGGCCCGGTTTGGACTC
AGAGTATTTTATCCTCATCTCAAACAGTGTATATCATTGTAACCATAAAGAGAAAGGCAGGATGATGACC
AGGGTGTAGTTGTTTCTACCAATAAGAATATTTCCACGCCAGCCAGAATTTATATGCAGAAATATTCTAC
CTTATCATTTAATTATAACAATTGTTCTCTAAAACTGTGCTGAAGTACAATATAATATACCCTGATTGCC
TTGAAAAAAAAGTGATTAGAGAAAGTACTTACAATCTGACAAATAAACAAAAGTGAATTTAAAAATTCGT
TACAAATGCAAGCTAAAGTTTAACGAAAAAGTTACAGAAAATGAAAAGAAAATAAGAGGAGACAATGGTT
GTCAACAGAGTAGAAAGTGAAAGAAACAAAATTATCATGAGGGTCCATGGTGATACAAGGGACATCTTCC
CATTCTAAACAACACCCTGAAAACTTTGCCCCCTCCATATAACATGAATTTTACAATAGCGAAAAAGAAA
GAACAATCAAGGGTCCCCAAACTCACCCTGAAGTTCTCAGCTCTAGAGATATCGTCGAGGCCGCGCTAGC
GTTTAAACTGTCGACCTTAATTAAGAGATCTGCTCGAGGCGCGTCAGCTGACTAGAGGATCCCCGGGTAC
CGAGCTCGAATTCGGGGCCGCGGAGGCTGGATCGGTCCCGGTGTCTTCTATGGAGGTCAAAACAGCGTGG
ATGGCGTCTCCAGGCGATCTGACGGTTCACTAAACGAGCTCTGCTTATATAGGCCTCCCACCGTACACGC
CTACCTCGACCCGGGTACCGAGCTCGACTTTCACTTTTCTCTATCACTGATAGGGAGTGGTAAACTCGAC
TTTCACTTTTCTCTATCACTGATAGGGAGTGGTAAACTCGACTTTCACTTTTCTCTATCACTGATAGGGA
GTGGTAAACTCGACTTTCACTTTTCTCTATCACTGATAGGGAGTGGTAAACTCGACTTTCACTTTTCTCT
ATCACTGATAGGGAGTGGTAAACTCGACCTATATAAGCAGAGCTCGTTTAGTGAACCGTCAGATCGCCTG
GAGACGCCATCCACGCTGTTTTGACCTCCATAGAAGACACCGGGACCGATCCAGCCTCCGCGGCCCCGAA
TTCCTGCAGCGGCCGCTCTAGAACTAGTGGATCCCCGCGGATGGTGAGCAAGGGCGAGGAGCTGTTCACC
GGGGTGGTGCCCATCCTGGTCGAGCTGGACGGCGACGTAAACGGCCACAAGTTCAGCGTGTCCGGCGAGG
GCGAGGGCGATGCCACCTACGGCAAGCTGACCCTGAAGTTCATCTGCACCACCGGCAAGCTGCCCGTGCC
CTGGCCCACCCTCGTGACCACCCTGACCTACGGCGTGCAGTGCTTCAGCCGCTACCCCGACCACATGAAG
CAGCACGACTTCTTCAAGTCCGCCATGCCCGAAGGCTACGTCCAGGAGCGCACCATCTTCTTCAAGGACG
ACGGCAACTACAAGACCCGCGCCGAGGTGAAGTTCGAGGGCGACACCCTGGTGAACCGCATCGAGCTGAA
GGGCATCGACTTCAAGGAGGACGGCAACATCCTGGGGCACAAGCTGGAGTACAACTACAACAGCCACAAC
GTCTATATCATGGCCGACAAGCAGAAGAACGGCATCAAGGTGAACTTCAAGATCCGCCACAACATCGAGG
ACGGCAGCGTGCAGCTCGCCGACCACTACCAGCAGAACACCCCCATCGGCGACGGCCCCGTGCTGCTGCC
CGACAACCACTACCTGAGCACCCAGTCCGCCCTGAGCAAAGACCCCAACGAGAAGCGCGATCACATGGTC
CTGCTGGAGTTCGTGACCGCCGCCGGGATCACTCTCGGCATGGACGAGCTGTACAAGTAATCCAAAAGCG
GAATTCGATATCAAGCTTGTCGACCTAGTTCTAGAGGATCCAGACATGATAAGATACATTGATGAGTTTG
GACAAACCACAACTAGAATGCAGTGAAAAAAATGCTTTATTTGTGAAATTTGTGATGCTATTGCTTTATT
TGTAACCATTATAAGCTGCAATAAACAAGTTAACAACAACAATTGCATTCATTTTATGTTTCAGGTTCAG
GGGGAGGTGTGGGAGGTTTTTTAAAGCAAGTAAAACCTCTACAAATGTGGTATGGCTGATTATGATCCTG
CAAGCCTCGTCGTCCTGGCCGGACCACGCTATCTGTGCAAGGTCCCCGGCCCCGGACGCGCGCTCCATGA
GCAGAGCGCCCGCCGCCGAGGCGAAGACTCGGGCGGCGCCCTGCCCGTCCCACCAGGTCAACAGGCGGTA
ACCGGCCTCTTCATCGGGAATGCGCGCGACCTTCAGCATCGCCGGCATGTCCCCCTGGCGGACGGGAAGT
ATCCAGCTCGACCAAGCTGGCCGCGTCGAGTGAAGACGAAAGGGCCTCGTGATACGCCTATTTTTATAGG
TTAATGTCATGATAATAATGGTTTCTTAGACGTCAGGTGGCACTTTTCGGGGAAATGTGCGCGGAACCCC
TATTTGTTTATTTTTCTAAATACATTCAAATATGTATCCGCTCATGAGACAATAACCCTGATAAATGCTT
CAATAATATTGAAAAAGGAAGAGTATGAGTATTCAACATTTCCGTGTCGCCCTTATTCCCTTTTTTGCGG
CATTTTGCCTTCCTGTTTTTGCTCACCCAGAAACGCTGGTGAAAGTAAAAGATGCTGAAGATCAGTTGGG
TGCACGAGTGGGTTACATCGAACTGGATCTCAACAGCGGTAAGATCCTTGAGAGTTTTCGCCCCGAAGAA
CGTTTTCCAATGATGAGCACTTTTAAAGTTCTGCTATGTGGCGCGGTATTATCCCGTGTTGACGCCGGGC
AAGAGCAACTCGGTCGCCGCATACACTATTCTCAGAATGACTTGGTTGAGTACTCACCAGTCACAGAAAA
GCATCTTACGGATGGCATGACAGTAAGAGAATTATGCAGTGCTGCCATAACCATGAGTGATAACACTGCG
GCCAACTTACTTCTGACAACGATCGGAGGACCGAAGGAGCTAACCGCTTTTTTGCACAACATGGGGGATC
ATGTAACTCGCCTTGATCGTTGGGAACCGGAGCTGAATGAAGCCATACCAAACGACGAGCGTGACACCAC
GATGCCTGTAGCAATGGCAACAACGTTGCGCAAACTATTAACTGGCGAACTACTTACTCTAGCTTCCCGG
CAACAATTAATAGACTGGATGGAGGCGGATAAAGTTGCAGGACCACTTCTGCGCTCGGCCCTTCCGGCTG
GCTGGTTTATTGCTGATAAATCTGGAGCCGGTGAGCGTGGGTCTCGCGGTATCATTGCAGCACTGGGGCC
AGATGGTAAGCCCTCCCGTATCGTAGTTATCTACACGACGGGGAGTCAGGCAACTATGGATGAACGAAAT
AGACAGATCGCTGAGATAGGTGCCTCACTGATTAAGCATTGGTAACTGTCAGACCAAGTTTACTCATATA
TACTTTAGATTGATTTAAAACTTCATTTTTAATTTAAAAGGATCTAGGTGAAGATCCTTTTTGATAATCT
CATGACCAAAATCCCTTAACGTGAGTTTTCGTTCCACTGAGCGTCAGACCCCGTAGAAAAGATCAAAGGA
TCTTCTTGAGATCCTTTTTTTCTGCGCGTAATCTGCTGCTTGCAAACAAAAAAACCACCGCTACCAGCGG
TGGTTTGTTTGCCGGATCAAGAGCTACCAACTCTTTTTCCGAAGGTAACTGGCTTCAGCAGAGCGCAGAT
ACCAAATACTGTTCTTCTAGTGTAGCCGTAGTTAGGCCACCACTTCAAGAACTCTGTAGCACCGCCTACA
TACCTCGCTCTGCTAATCCTGTTACCAGTGGCTGCTGCCAGTGGCGATAAGTCGTGTCTTACCGGGTTGG
ACTCAAGACGATAGTTACCGGATAAGGCGCAGCGGTCGGGCTGAACGGGGGGTTCGTGCACACAGCCCAG
CTTGGAGCGAACGACCTACACCGAACTGAGATACCTACAGCGTGAGCTATGAGAAAGCGCCACGCTTCCC
GAAGGGAGAAAGGCGGACAGGTATCCGGTAAGCGGCAGGGTCGGAACAGGAGAGCGCACGAGGGAGCTTC
CAGGGGGAAACGCCTGGTATCTTTATAGTCCTGTCGGGTTTCGCCACCTCTGACTTGAGCGTCGATTTTT
GTGATGCTCGTCAGGGGGGCGGAGCCTATGGAAAAACGCCAGCAACGCGGCCTTTTTACGGTTCCTGGCC
TTTTGCTGGCCTTTTGCTCACATGTTCTTTCCTGCGTTATCCCCTGATTCTGTGGATAACCGTATTACCG
CCTTTGAGTGAGCTGATACCGCTCGCCGCAGCCGAACGACCGAGCGCAGCGAGTCAGTGAGCGAGGAAGC
GGAAG
Features (pLannotate 1.2.2; 17 found; start..end, strand, type, name):
      2..55      +  CDS            lacI (fragment): lac repressor; lacI; The lac repressor binds to the lac operator to inhibit transcription in E. coli. This inhibition can be relieved by adding lactose or isopropyl-β-D-thiogalactopyranoside (IPTG).
    388..443     -  polyA_signal   β-globin poly(A) signal: rabbit β-globin polyadenylation signal (Gil and Proudfoot, 1987)
    518..640     -  CDS            HBB: HBB_COLGU - Experimental evidence at transcript level: Swiss-Prot protein existence level 2. Involved in oxygen transport from the lung to the various peripheral tissues. From Colobus guereza (Mantled guereza) (Eastern black-and-white colobus monkey).
    644..1216    -  intron         β-globin intron: intron from rabbit β-globin gene
   1312..1343    -  misc_feature   MCS (fragment): pUC18/19 multiple cloning site
   1437..1475    -  promoter       minimal CMV promoter: human cytomegalovirus (CMV) immediate early promoter
   1493..1708    -  protein_bind   tetracycline response element (fragment): contains seven copies of the tetracycline operator tetO tetracycline repressor TetR
   1708..1753    +  promoter       TRE3GV promoter (fragment): 3rd-generation Tet-responsive promoter that can be activated by binding of Tet-On® 3G, optimized for retroviral and lentiviral vectors
   1829..1856    +  misc_feature   MCS (fragment): pBluescript multiple cloning site
   1861..2580    +  CDS            EGFP: the original enhanced GFP (Yang et al., 1996) mammalian codon-optimized
   2590..2613    +  misc_feature   MCS (fragment): pBluescript multiple cloning site
   2627..2761    -  polyA_signal   SV40 poly(A) signal: SV40 polyadenylation signal
   2784..2867    -  CDS            large T antigen (fragment): large T antigen from SV40 (simian virus 40)
   2861..3091    -  CDS            str (fragment): STR_KLEPN - Protein inferred from homology: Swiss-Prot protein existence level 3. The aminoglycoside phosphotransferases achieve inactivation of their antibiotic substrates by phosphorylation. From Klebsiella pneumoniae.
   3210..3314    +  promoter       AmpR promoter: bla
   3315..4175    +  CDS            AmpR: β-lactamase; bla; confers resistance to ampicillin, carbenicillin, and related antibiotics
   4346..4934    +  rep_origin     ori: high-copy-number ColE1/pMB1/pBR322/pUC origin of replication
