[The description below was written by a language model from this plasmid's Addgene catalogue record and pLannotate feature annotations shown in this document.]
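Description:
Salsa-BC55-P1E7 is a 5.1 kb mammalian expression plasmid built on the pCER206 backbone, serving as one member of a set of barcoded reporter plasmids for the PRESTO-Salsa multiplexed GPCR activity screening system. It is propagated in E. coli as a high-copy plasmid through a ColE1/pUC-type origin and selected with ampicillin via a β-lactamase gene driven by its native promoter. The record lists no mammalian selection marker. The short lacI, streptomycin phosphotransferase and SV40 large T antigen fragments in the annotation appear to be backbone remnants rather than functional genes.

The payload is a synthetic insert of about 730 bp, EGFP/BC55, placed between BsrGI and HindIII sites under a tetracycline response element. The feature table shows a tetO repeat array at the centre of what looks like a bidirectional arrangement. On one side, a TRE3G-type promoter fragment points toward the mammalian codon-optimized EGFP coding sequence, which is followed by a short polylinker segment and an SV40 polyadenylation signal annotated in the reverse orientation. On the other side, a minimal CMV promoter faces a polylinker fragment, a rabbit β-globin intron, a β-globin exon fragment and a β-globin poly(A) signal, with no annotated coding sequence in that arm. The barcode itself (BC55) is not annotated; given the cloning sites, it presumably lies in the transcribed region just downstream of EGFP.

In use, a tetracycline-controlled transactivator released on receptor activation would drive transcription from the TRE. This would produce an EGFP transcript carrying a unique barcode, so that signals from many receptors can be read in a pool. The record does not state which receptor is paired with this barcode.
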