Addgene plasmid #202896: Salsa-BC55-P1E7
Purpose: Expression of barcoded reporter plasmid for PRESTO-Salsa; EGFP/BC55
Depositing lab: Noah Palm. Depositing organization: Yale University. Publication: Highly multiplexed bioactivity screening reveals human and microbiota metabolome-GPCRome interactions. Chen H, Rosen CE, Gonzalez-Hernandez JA, Song D, Potempa J, Ring AM, Palm NW. Cell. 2023 Jul 6;186(14):3095-3110.e19. doi: 10.1016/j.cell.2023.05.024. Epub 2023 Jun 14. PubMed 37321219.
Backbone
  Vector backbone: pCER206
  Vector type: Mammalian Expression
Growth in bacteria
  Bacterial resistance: Ampicillin, 100 μg/mL
  Growth temperature: 37°C
  Growth strain: DH5alpha
  Copy number: High Copy
Gene/Insert
  Gene/Insert name: EGFP/BC55
  Species: Synthetic
  Insert size (bp): 730
  Promoter: Tet Response Element (TRE)
  Cloning method: Restriction Enzyme; 5′ cloning site BsrGI (not destroyed); 3′ cloning site HindIII (not destroyed)
  Sequencing primers: 5′ Custom primer (GAAGCGCGATCACATGG)
Terms and licenses: Academic/Nonprofit Terms; Industry Terms: Not Available to Industry
How to cite: Salsa-BC55-P1E7 was a gift from Noah Palm (Addgene plasmid # 202896 ; http://n2t.net/addgene:202896 ; RRID:Addgene_202896)
