>Addgene plasmid #202896 | Salsa-BC55-P1E7 | depositor partial sequence | sequence record 393769 | BC55
TCCAAAAGCG
